>Addgene plasmid #45122 | pET29b-HtsptLB12 | depositor partial sequence | sequence record 62618 | insert between NdeI-XhoI sites
CATATGGGTTCCGAAATGAGTGAAATGTCTGTTGTAGATTACGTCGTTACTTCTTTTAATTCTACATCAC
AAATGAGTCATGAATTGTTATTCTCTGTTAAAAAGAGATGGTTCGTAAAGCCATTCGAACACTCAAGAAG
ATATGGTTTGTTATCCTACAAGTTGTTACCTGGTAACTACATAAAGTTCGGTTTGTACGTTTTAAAGAAC
CAAGACTATGCTAGATTCGAAATAGCATGGGTACATGTCGATAAAGACGGTAAAATCGAAGAAAGAACCG
TATATTCCATTGAAACTTACTGGCACATTTTCATTGATATCGAAAACGACTTGAACTGTCCATACGTTTT
GGCAAAGTTTATTGAAATGAGACCTGAATTCGAAAAGACAGCCTGGGTCGAAGAATCAAACTATTCCATT
GCTGAAGATGACATCCAAATGGTTGAAAGTATAAAAAGATACTTGGAAAGAAAGATCGCTTCTGATCTCG
AG
