>Addgene plasmid #45122 | pET29b-HtsptLB12 | addgene partial sequence | sequence record 66416 | pBRrevBam 5'-GGTGATGTCGGCGATATAGG-3'
GCCGGCCCGATGCGTCCGGCGTAGAGGATCGAGATCGATCTCGATCCCGCGAAATTAATACGACTCACTA
TAGGGGAATTGTGAGCGGATAACAATTCCCCTCTAGAAATAATTTTGTTTAACTTTAAGAAGGAGATATA
CATATGGGTTCCGAAATGAGTGAAATGTCTGTTGTAGATTACGTCGTTACTTCTTTTAATTCTACATCAC
AAATGAGTCATGAATTGTTATTCTCTGTTAAAAAGAGATGGTTCGTAAAGCCATTCGAACACTCAAGAAG
ATATGGTTTGTTATCCTACAAGTTGTTACCTGGTAACTACATAAAGTTCGGTTTGTACGTTTTAAAGAAC
CAAGACTATGCTAGATTCGAAATAGCATGGGTACATGTCGATAAAGACGGTAAAATCGAAGAAAGAACCG
TATATTCCATTGAAACTTACTGGCACATTTTCATTGATATCGAAAACGACTTGAACTGTCCATACGTTTT
GGCAAAGTTTATTGAAATGAGACCTGAATTCGAAAAGACAGCCTGGGTCGAAGAATCAAACTATTCCATT
GCTGAAGATGACATCCAAATGGTTGAAAGTATAAAAAGATACTTGGAAAGAAAGATCGCTTCTGATCTCG
AGCACCACCACCACCACCACTGAGATCCGGCTGCTAACAAAGCCCGAAAGGAAGCTGAGTTGGCTGCTGC
CACCGCTGAGCAATAACTAGCATAACCCCTTGGGGCCTCTAAACGGGTCTTGAGGGGTTTTTTGCTGAAA
GGAGGAACTATATCCGGATTGGCGAATGGGACGCGCCCTGTAGCGGCGCATTAAGCGCGGCGGGGTGTGG
TACCGCACGTGACGCT
