[The description below was written by a language model from this plasmid's Addgene catalogue record.]
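Description:
pET29b-HtsptLB12 is a bacterial expression plasmid built on the Novagen pET29b(+) backbone, with a total size of about 5.85 kb (a 5.37 kb backbone plus a 480 bp insert). It is selected with kanamycin and is recorded as low copy. It is propagated in a cloning strain (XL1 Blue) that does not supply T7 RNA polymerase. Protein production from pET vectors generally requires transfer to a host that provides that polymerase, although the record does not name an expression strain.

The payload is HtsptLB12, a synthetic open reading frame placed under the T7 promoter. It was inserted by restriction cloning between NdeI at the 5′ end and XhoI at the 3′ end, and both sites remain intact. Because NdeI cloning places the insert's start codon at the vector's translation start, it would be expected to drop the N-terminal S-tag normally encoded by pET29b. The XhoI junction reads in frame into the backbone-encoded C-terminal 6xHis tag, which allows purification by immobilised metal affinity chromatography. The insert can be verified by sequencing from the flanking T7 promoter and T7 terminator primer sites.

The record does not describe the function or target of HtsptLB12 beyond its synthetic origin. The associated publication concerns the computational design of a protein-based enzyme inhibitor, so the construct is most likely intended for recombinant production of a designed protein from that work for biochemical or structural characterisation. No feature table was supplied, so other backbone elements are not documented here.
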