Addgene plasmid #45122: pET29b-HtsptLB12
Depositing lab: David Baker. Depositing organization: University of Washington. Publication: Computational design of a protein-based enzyme inhibitor. Procko E, Hedman R, Hamilton K, Seetharaman J, Fleishman SJ, Su M, Aramini J, Kornhaber G, Hunt JF, Tong L, Montelione GT, Baker D. J Mol Biol. 2013 Sep 23;425(18):3563-75. doi: 10.1016/j.jmb.2013.06.035. PubMed 23827138.
Backbone
  Vector backbone: pET29b(+)
  Backbone manufacturer: Novagen
  Backbone size w/o insert (bp): 5370
  Total vector size (bp): 5850
  Vector type: Bacterial Expression
Growth in bacteria
  Bacterial resistance: Kanamycin, 50 μg/mL
  Growth temperature: 37°C
  Growth strain: XL1 Blue
  Copy number: Low Copy
Gene/Insert
  Gene/Insert name: HtsptLB12
  Species: Synthetic
  Insert size (bp): 480
  Promoter: T7
  Tag / fusion protein: 6xHis (C terminal on backbone)
  Cloning method: Restriction Enzyme; 5′ cloning site NdeI (not destroyed); 3′ cloning site XhoI (not destroyed)
  Sequencing primers: 5′ T7 promoter; 3′ T7 terminator
Terms and licenses: Academic/Nonprofit Terms; Industry Terms: Not Available to Industry
How to cite: pET29b-HtsptLB12 was a gift from David Baker (Addgene plasmid # 45122 ; http://n2t.net/addgene:45122 ; RRID:Addgene_45122)
